>Addgene plasmid #119745 | pMSCVpuro-DEST | addgene full sequence | sequence record 234705 | Addgene NGS Result
ATGCCGGGCCTCCGGAGGACCTTCGGGCGCCCGCCCCGCCCCTGAGCCCGCCCCTGAGCCCGCCCCCGGA
CCCACCCCTTCCCAGCCTCTGAGCCCAGAAAGCGAAGGAGCAAAGCTGCTATTGGCCGCTGCCCCAAAGG
CCTACCCGCTTCCATTGCTCAGCGGTGCTGTCCATCTGCACGAGACTAGTGAGACGTGCTACTTCCATTT
GTCACGTCCTGCACGACGCGAGCTGCGGGGCGGGGGGGAACTTCCTGACTAGGGGAGGAGTAGAAGGTGG
CGCGAAGGGGCCACCAAAGAACGGAGCCGGTTGGCGCCTACCGGTGGATGTGGAATGTGTGCGAGGCCAG
AGGCCACTTGTGTAGCGCCAAGTGCCCAGCGGGGCTGCTAAAGCGCATGCTCCAGACTGCCTTGGGAAAA
GCGCCTCCCCTACCCGGTAGAATTCGTTATCAACCACTTTGTACAAGAAAGCTGAACGAGAAACGTAAAA
TGATATAAATATCAATATATTAAATTAGATTTTGCATAAAAAACAGACTACATAATACTGTAAAACACAA
CATATCCAGTCACTATGGTCGACCTGCAGACTGGCTGTGTATAAGGGAGCCTGACATTTATATTCCCCAG
AACATCAGGTTAATGGCGTTTTTGATGTCATTTTCGCGGTGGCTGAGATCAGCCACTTCTTCCCCGATAA
CGGAGACCGGCACACTGGCCATATCGGTGGTCATCATGCGCCAGCTTTCATCCCCGATATGCACCACCGG
GTAAAGTTCACGGGAGACTTTATCTGACAGCAGACGTGCACTGGCCAGGGGGATCACCATCCGTCGCCCG
GGCGTGTCAATAATATCACTCTGTACATCCACAAACAGACGATAACGGCTCTCTCTTTTATAGGTGTAAA
CCTTAAACTGCATTTCACCAGCCCCTGTTCTCGTCAGCAAAAGAGCCGTTCATTTCAATAAACCGGGCGA
CCTCAGCCATCCCTTCCTGATTTTCCGCTTTCCAGCGTTCGGCACGCAGACGACGGGCTTCATTCTGCAT
GGTTGTGCTTACCAGACCGGAGATATTGACATCATATATGCCTTGAGCAACTGATAGCTGTCGCTGTCAA
CTGTCACTGTAATACGCTGCTTCATAGCATACCTCTTTTTGACATACTTCGGGTATACATATCAGTATAT
ATTCTTATACCGCAAAAATCAGCGCGCAAATACGCATACTGTTATCTGGCTTTTAGTAAGCCGGATCCAG
ATCTTTACGCCCCGCCCTGCCACTCATCGCAGTACTGTTGTAATTCATTAAGCATTCTGCCGACATGGAA
GCCATCACAAACGGCATGATGAACCTGAATCGCCAGCGGCATCAGCACCTTGTCGCCTTGCGTATAATAT
TTGCCCATGGTGAAAACGGGGGCGAAGAAGTTGTCCATATTGGCCACGTTTAAATCAAAACTGGTGAAAC
TCACCCAGGGATTGGCTGAGACGAAAAACATATTCTCAATAAACCCTTTAGGGAAATAGGCCAGGTTTTC
ACCGTAACACGCCACATCTTGCGAATATATGTGTAGAAACTGCCGGAAATCGTCGTGGTATTCACTCCAG
AGCGATGAAAACGTTTCAGTTTGCTCATGGAAAACGGTGTAACAAGGGTGAACACTATCCCATATCACCA
GCTCACCGTCTTTCATTGCCATACGGAATTCCGGATGAGCATTCATCAGGCGGGCAAGAATGTGAATAAA
GGCCGGATAAAACTTGTGCTTATTTTTCTTTACGGTCTTTAAAAAGGCCGTAATATCCAGCTGAACGGTC
TGGTTATAGGTACATTGAGCAACTGACTGAAATGCCTCAAAATGTTCTTTACGATGCCATTGGGATATAT
CAACGGTGGTATATCCAGTGATTTTTTTCTCCATTTTAGCTTCCTTAGCTCCTGAAAATCTCGACGGATC
CTAACTCAAAATCCACACATTATACGAGCCGGAAGCATAAAGTGTAAAGCCTGGGGTGCCTAATGCGGCC
GCCATAGTGACTGGATATGTTGTGTTTTACAGTATTATGTAGTCTGTTTTTTATGCAAAATCTAATTTAA
TATATTGATATTTATATCATTTTACGTTTCTCGTTCAGCTTTTTTGTACAAACTTGTTGATAACCTCGAG
AGATCTAATTCCGGCGCCTAGAGAAGGAGTGAGGGCTGGATAAAGGGAGGATCGAGGCGGGGTCGAACGA
GGAGGTTCAAGGGGGAGAGACGGGGCGGATGGAGGAAGAGGAGGCGGAGGCTTAGGGTGTACAAAGGGCT
TGACCCAGGGAGGGGGGTCAAAAGCCAAGGCTTCCCAGGTCACGATGTAGGGGACCTGGTCTGGGTGTCC
ATGCGGGCCAGGTGAAAAGACCTTGATCTTAACCTGGGTGATGAGGTCTCGGTTAAAGGTGCCGTCTCGC
GGCCATCCGACGTTAAAGGTTGGCCATTCTGCAGAGCAGAAGGTAACCCAACGTCTCTTCTTGACATCTA
CCGACTGGTTGTGAGCGATCCGCTCGACATCTTTCCAGTGACCTAAGGTCAAACTTAAGGGAGTGGTAAC
AGTCTGGCCCTAATTTTCAGACAAATACAGAAACACAGTCAGACAGAGACAACACAGAACGATGCTGCAG
CGCTGCAGCAGACAAGACGCGCGGCTTCGGTTCCAAACCGAAAGCAAAAATTCAGACGGAGGCGGGAACT
GTTTTAGGTTCTCGTCTCCTACCAGAACCACATATCCTGACGGGGTCGGATTCCACATCGACTCCCTTCC
TCAGGTCGGGCCACAAAAACGGCCCCCAAAGTCCCTGGGACGTCTCCCAGGGTTGCGGCCGGGTGTTCAG
AACTCGTCAGTTCCACCACGGGTCCGCCAGATACAGAGCTAGTTAGCTAACTAGTACAGACGCAGGCGCA
AACATTAGATGCCGGCACAAACACGCACAAAGACAGAGACAGACACGAAACGACCGCTGGCCAGCTTACC
TCCCGGCGGGGGGGTCGGTGGTCCCTGGGCAGGGGTCTCCAAATCTCGGTGGAACCTCCAAATGAAAGAC
CCCCGAGGTGGGCAGTCAATCAATCTGAGGAGACCCTCCCAAGGATCAGCGAGTCCACGATTCGGATGCA
AACAGCAAGAGGCTTTATTGGGAATACGGGTACCCGGGCGACGCAGTCTATCGGAGGACTGGCGCGCCGA
GTGAGGGGTTGTGGGCTCTTTTATTGAGCTCGGGGAGCAGAAGCGCGCGAACAGAAGCGAGAAGCGAACT
GATTGGTTAGTTCAAATAAGGCACAGGGTCATTTCAGGTCCTTGGGGCACCCTGGAAACATCTGATGGTT
CTCTAGAAACTGCTGAGGGCGGGACCGCATCTGGGGACCATCTGTTCTTGGCCCTGAGCCGGGGCAGGAA
CTGCTTACCACAGATATCCTGTTTGGCCCATATTCTGCTGTCTCTCTGTTCCTAACCTTGATCTGAACTT
CTCTATTCTCAGTTATGTATTTTCCATGCCTTGCAAAATGGCGTTACTTAAGCTAGCTTGCCAAACCTAC
AGGTGGGGTCTTTCATTCCCCCCTTTTTCTGGAGACTAAATAAAATCTTTTATTTTATCTATGGCTCGTA
CTCTATAGGCTTCAGCTGGTGATATTGTTGAGTCAAAACTAGAGCCTGGACCACTGATATCCTGTCTTTA
ACAAATTGGACTAATCGCCTCTACGCCGGACGCATCGTGGCCGGCATCACCGGCGCCACAGGTGCGGTTG
CTGGCGCCTATATCGCCGACATCACCGATGGGGAAGATCGGGCTCGCCACTTCGGGCTCATGAGCGCTTG
TTTCGGCGTGGGTATGGTGGCAGGCCCCGTGGCCGGGGGACTGTTGGGCGCCATCTCCTTGCATGCACCA
TTCCTTGCGCCGTCGTTTTACAACGTCGTGACTGGGAAAACCCTGGCGTTACCCAACTTAATCGCCTTGC
AGCACATCCCCCTTTCGCCAGCTGGCGTAATAGCGAAGAGGCCCGCACCGATCGCCCTTCCCAACAGTTG
CGCAGCCTGAATGGCGAATGGCGCCTGATGCGGTATTTTCTCCTTACGCATCTGTGCGGTATTTCACACC
GCATATGGTGCACTCTCAGTACAATCTGCTCTGATGCCGCATAGTTAAGCCAGCCCCGACACCCGCCAAC
ACCCGCTGACGCGCCCTGACGGGCTTGTCTGCTCCCGGCATCCGCTTACAGACAAGCTGTGACCGTCTCC
GGGAGCTGCATGTGTCAGAGGTTTTCACCGTCATCACCGAAACGCGCGAGACGAAAGGGCCTCGTGATAC
GCCTATTTTTATAGGTTAATGTCATGATAATAATGGTTTCTTAGACGTCAGGTGGCACTTTTCGGGGAAA
TGTGCGCGGAACCCCTATTTGTTTATTTTTCTAAATACATTCAAATATGTATCCGCTCATGAGACAATAA
CCCTGATAAATGCTTCAATAATATTGAAAAAGGAAGAGTATGAGTATTCAACATTTCCGTGTCGCCCTTA
TTCCCTTTTTTGCGGCATTTTGCCTTCCTGTTTTTGCTCACCCAGAAACGCTGGTGAAAGTAAAAGATGC
TGAAGATCAGTTGGGTGCACGAGTGGGTTACATCGAACTGGATCTCAACAGCGGTAAGATCCTTGAGAGT
TTTCGCCCCGAAGAACGTTTTCCAATGATGAGCACTTTTAAAGTTCTGCTATGTGGCGCGGTATTATCCC
GTATTGACGCCGGGCAAGAGCAACTCGGTCGCCGCATACACTATTCTCAGAATGACTTGGTTGAGTACTC
ACCAGTCACAGAAAAGCATCTTACGGATGGCATGACAGTAAGAGAATTATGCAGTGCTGCCATAACCATG
AGTGATAACACTGCGGCCAACTTACTTCTGACAACGATCGGAGGACCGAAGGAGCTAACCGCTTTTTTGC
ACAACATGGGGGATCATGTAACTCGCCTTGATCGTTGGGAACCGGAGCTGAATGAAGCCATACCAAACGA
CGAGCGTGACACCACGATGCCTGTAGCAATGGCAACAACGTTGCGCAAACTATTAACTGGCGAACTACTT
ACTCTAGCTTCCCGGCAACAATTAATAGACTGGATGGAGGCGGATAAAGTTGCAGGACCACTTCTGCGCT
CGGCCCTTCCGGCTGGCTGGTTTATTGCTGATAAATCTGGAGCCGGTGAGCGTGGGTCTCGCGGTATCAT
TGCAGCACTGGGGCCAGATGGTAAGCCCTCCCGTATCGTAGTTATCTACACGACGGGGAGTCAGGCAACT
ATGGATGAACGAAATAGACAGATCGCTGAGATAGGTGCCTCACTGATTAAGCATTGGTAACTGTCAGACC
AAGTTTACTCATATATACTTTAGATTGATTTAAAACTTCATTTTTAATTTAAAAGGATCTAGGTGAAGAT
CCTTTTTGATAATCTCATGACCAAAATCCCTTAACGTGAGTTTTCGTTCCACTGAGCGTCAGACCCCGTA
GAAAAGATCAAAGGATCTTCTTGAGATCCTTTTTTTCTGCGCGTAATCTGCTGCTTGCAAACAAAAAAAC
CACCGCTACCAGCGGTGGTTTGTTTGCCGGATCAAGAGCTACCAACTCTTTTTCCGAAGGTAACTGGCTT
CAGCAGAGCGCAGATACCAAATACTGTTCTTCTAGTGTAGCCGTAGTTAGGCCACCACTTCAAGAACTCT
GTAGCACCGCCTACATACCTCGCTCTGCTAATCCTGTTACCAGTGGCTGCTGCCAGTGGCGATAAGTCGT
GTCTTACCGGGTTGGACTCAAGACGATAGTTACCGGATAAGGCGCAGCGGTCGGGCTGAACGGGGGGTTC
GTGCACACAGCCCAGCTTGGAGCGAACGACCTACACCGAACTGAGATACCTACAGCGTGAGCTATGAGAA
AGCGCCACGCTTCCCGAAGGGAGAAAGGCGGACAGGTATCCGGTAAGCGGCAGGGTCGGAACAGGAGAGC
GCACGAGGGAGCTTCCAGGGGGAAACGCCTGGTATCTTTATAGTCCTGTCGGGTTTCGCCACCTCTGACT
TGAGCGTCGATTTTTGTGATGCTCGTCAGGGGGGCGGAGCCTATGGAAAAACGCCAGCAACGCGGCCTTT
TTACGGTTCCTGGCCTTTTGCTGGCCTTTTGCTCACATGTTCTTTCCTGCGTTATCCCCTGATTCTGTGG
ATAACCGTATTACCGCCTTTGAGTGAGCTGATACCGCTCGCCGCAGCCGAACGACCGAGCGCAGCGAGTC
AGTGAGCGAGGAAGCGGAAGAGCGCCCAATACGCAAACCGCCTCTCCCCGCGCGTTGGCCGATTCATTAA
TGCAGCTGGCACGACAGGTTTCCCGACTGGAAAGCGGGCAGTGAGCGCAACGCAATTAATGTGAGTTAGC
TCACTCATTAGGCACCCCAGGCTTTACACTTTATGCTTCCGGCTCGTATGTTGTGTGGAATTGTGAGCGG
ATAACAATTTCACAATTCTCCCCAGCTCTTTCTGCGCTGTCCATAATGAACTATTTCAGGAGTATTGGAG
TATGTGGATTCAAAACAGTGGCTAATTGAGTCAGGATTACTTAATATTCGACTCCTACCCTCAGAATGTT
GTTCTCCAACTTCAAGAAACTGTTACCCATGAAAGACCCCCGCTGACGGGTAGTCAATCACTCAGAGGAG
ACCCTCCCAAGGAACAGCGAGACCACAAGTCGGATGCAACTGCAAGAGGGTTTATTGGATACACGGGTAC
CCGGGCGACGCAGTCTATCGGAGGACTGGCGCGCCGAGTGAGGGGTTGTGGGCTCTTTTATTGAGCTCGG
GGAGCAGAAGCGCGCGAACAGAAGCGAGAAGCGAACTGATTGGTTAGTTCAAATAAGGCACAGGGTCATT
TCAGGTCCTTGGGGCACCCTGGAAACATCTGATGGTTCTCTAGAAACTGCTGAGGGCGGGACCGCATCTG
GGGACCATCTGTTCTTGGCCCTGAGCCGGGGCAGGAACTGCTTACCACAGATATCCTGTTTGGCCCATAT
TCTGCTGTCTCTCTGTTCCTAACCTTGATCTGAACTTCTCTATTCTCAGTTATGTATTTTCCATGCCTTG
CAAAATGGCGTTACTTAAGCTAGCTTGCCAAACCTACAGGTGGGGTCTTTCATTCCCCCCTTTTTCTGGA
GACTAAATAAAATCTTTTATTTTATCGATGCATGGGGTCGTGCGCTCCTTTCGGTCGGGCGCTGCGGGTC
GTGGGGCGGGCGTCAGGCACCGGGCTTGCGGGTCATGCACCAGGTGCGCGGTCCTTCGGGCACCTCGACG
TCGGCGGTGACGGTGAAGCCGAGCCGCTCGTAGAAGGGGAGGTTGCGGGGCGCGGAGGTCTCCAGGAAGG
CGGGCACCCCGGCGCGCTCGGCCGCCTCCACTCCGGGGAGCACGACGGCGCTGCCCAGACCCTTGCCCTG
GTGGTCGGGCGAGACGCCGACGGTGGCCAGGAACCACGCGGGCTCCTTGGGCCGGTGCGGCGCCAGGAGG
CCTTCCATCTGTTGCTGCGCGGCCAGCCGGGAACCGCTCAACTCGGCCATGCGCGGGCCGATCTCGGCGA
ACACCGCCCCCGCTTCGACGCTCTCCGGCGTGGTCCAGACCGCCACCGCGGCGCCGTCGTCCGCGACCCA
CACCTTGCCGATGTCGAGCCCGACGCGCGTGAGGAAGAGTTCTTGCAGCTCGGTGACCCGCTCGATGTGG
CGGTCCGGATCGACGGTGTGGCGCGTGGCGGGGTAGTCGGCGAACGCGGCGGCGAGGGTGCGTACGGCCC
TGGGGACGTCGTCGCGGGTGGCGAGGCGCACCGTGGGCTTGTACTCGGTCATGGTAAGCTTGGGCTGCAG
GTCGAAAGGCCCGGAGATGAGGAAGAGGAGAACAGCGCGGCAGACGTGCGCTTTTGAAGCGTGCAGA
Features (pLannotate 1.2.2; 25 found; start..end, strand, type, name):
    453..577     +  protein_bind   attR2: mutant version of attR; recombination site for the Gateway® LR reaction LR Clonase™
    621..923     -  CDS            ccdB: CCDB_ECOLI - Also known as G, letB, letD. Experimental evidence at protein level: Swiss-Prot protein existence level 1. Toxic component of a type II toxin-antitoxin (TA) system, functioning in plasmid maintainence. Responsible for the post- segregational killing (PSK) of plasmid-free cells, also referred to as a plasmid addiction system. Half-life of over 2 hours. Cell killing by CcdB is accompanied by filamentation, defects in chromosome and plasmid segregation, defects in cell division, formation of anucleate cells, decreased DNA synthesis and plasmid loss. Interferes with the activity of DN
    928..1086    -  CDS            ccdA (fragment): CCDA_ECO57 - Also known as H, letA. Experimental evidence at protein level: Swiss-Prot protein existence level 1. Antitoxin component of a type II toxin-antitoxin (TA) system which inhibits the post-segregational killing (PSK) of plasmid-free cells, also referred to as a plasmid addiction system. Binds to and blocks the activity of CcdB; will also remove bound CcdB protein from the CcdB-GyrA complex by forming a CcdA-CcdB complex, a process termed rejuvenation. Functions as a transcriptional corepressor for the ccdAB operon, repression also requires CcdB (By similarity). From Escherichia coli
   1265..1924    -  CDS            CmR: chloramphenicol acetyltransferase; cat; confers resistance to chloramphenicol
   1925..1954    -  promoter       cat promoter (fragment): promoter of the E. coli cat gene encoding chloramphenicol acetyltransferase
   1978..2008    -  promoter       lac UV5 promoter: E. coli lac promoter with an "up" mutation
   2033..2157    -  protein_bind   attR1: mutant version of attR; recombination site for the Gateway® LR reaction LR Clonase™
   2183..2599    -  CDS            gag (truncated): truncated Moloney murine leukemia virus (MMLV) gag gene lacking the start codon
   2666..3007    -  misc_feature   MESV Ψ: packaging signal of murine embryonic stem cell virus
   3071..3587    -  LTR            5' LTR: 5' long terminal repeat from murine embryonic stem cell virus
   3629..3727    -  CDS            env (fragment): murine leukemia virus gPr80 envelope polyprotein precursor; env; proteolytically cleaved into gp70SU and p15TM subunits
   3728..3929    +  CDS            TcR (fragment): tetracycline efflux protein; tet; confers resistance to tetracycline
   3929..4078    +  CDS            lacZα (fragment): LacZα fragment of β-galactosidase; lacZ fragment
   4084..4183    -  misc_feature   bom (fragment): basis of mobility region from pBR322
   4285..4320    -  CDS            rop (fragment): Rop protein, which maintains plasmids at low copy number; rop
   4415..4519    +  promoter       AmpR promoter: bla
   4520..5380    +  CDS            AmpR: β-lactamase; bla; confers resistance to ampicillin, carbenicillin, and related antibiotics
   5551..6139    +  rep_origin     ori: high-copy-number ColE1/pMB1/pBR322/pUC origin of replication
   6322..6414    +  CDS            lacI (fragment): lac repressor; lacI; The lac repressor binds to the lac operator to inhibit transcription in E. coli. This inhibition can be relieved by adding lactose or isopropyl-β-D-thiogalactopyranoside (IPTG).
   6427..6448    +  protein_bind   CAP binding site: CAP binding activates transcription in the presence of cAMP. E. coli catabolite activator protein
   6463..6493    +  promoter       lac promoter: promoter for the E. coli lac operon
   6501..6517    +  protein_bind   lac operator: The lac repressor binds to the lac operator to inhibit transcription in E. coli. This inhibition can be relieved by adding lactose or isopropyl-β-D-thiogalactopyranoside (IPTG). lac repressor encoded by lacI
   6679..7193    -  LTR            3' LTR: 3' long terminal repeat from murine embryonic stem cell virus
   7293..7892    -  CDS            PuroR: puromycin N-acetyltransferase; pac from Streptomyces alboniger; confers resistance to puromycin
   7913..435     -  promoter       PGK promoter (across the origin): mouse phosphoglycerate kinase 1 promoter
