[The description below was written by a language model from this plasmid's Addgene catalogue record and pLannotate feature annotations shown in this document.]
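Description:
pMSCVpuro-DEST is an empty Gateway destination version of the Clontech retroviral vector pMSCVpuro, made by inserting the RfB Gateway cassette into the backbone's HpaI site. It is a mammalian expression and retroviral transfer plasmid, about 8 kb in the sequenced record. In E. coli it replicates from a high-copy ColE1/pUC-type origin and carries ampicillin resistance on the backbone. The Gateway cassette adds a chloramphenicol resistance gene and the ccdB toxin gene. For this reason the unrecombined plasmid is selected with both antibiotics and propagated in a ccdB-tolerant strain. Short fragments annotated as TcR, lacZα, rop, bom, lacI and env appear to be backbone remnants rather than functional elements.

The retroviral unit is bounded by murine embryonic stem cell virus 5' and 3' LTRs. Downstream of the 5' LTR lie the MESV Ψ packaging signal and a truncated gag region lacking its start codon, an arrangement commonly used to support packaging of the vector RNA. Next comes the attR1–CmR–ccdB–attR2 cassette. In an LR Clonase reaction with an entry clone, the gene of interest replaces this cassette, and loss of ccdB allows counter-selection of recombinants in standard strains. No separate promoter is annotated upstream of the cassette, so the inserted gene would be transcribed from the 5' LTR. A mouse PGK promoter then drives puromycin N-acetyltransferase, allowing puromycin selection of transduced mammalian cells.

No insert is present. The plasmid serves as a backbone for moving open reading frames by Gateway cloning into an MSCV retroviral vector for stable expression. The viral gag, pol and env functions are not intact here and must be supplied in trans for particle production.
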