Addgene plasmid #119745: pMSCVpuro-DEST
Purpose: (Empty Backbone) Allows Gateway cloning of gene of interest into retroviral pMSCV vector (with Puromycin resistance)
Depositing lab: Andrew Jackson & Martin Reijns. Depositing organization: University of Edinburgh. Publication: RNase H2, mutated in Aicardi-Goutieres syndrome, promotes LINE-1 retrotransposition. Benitez-Guijarro M, Lopez-Ruiz C, Tarnauskaite Z, Murina O, Mian Mohammad M, Williams TC, Fluteau A, Sanchez L, Vilar-Astasio R, Garcia-Canadas M, Cano D, Kempen MH, Sanchez-Pozo A, Heras SR, Jackson AP, Reijns MA, Garcia-Perez JL. EMBO J. 2018 Aug 1;37(15). pii: embj.201798506. doi: 10.15252/embj.201798506. Epub 2018 Jun 29. PubMed 29959219.
Backbone
  Vector backbone: pMSCVpuro
  Backbone manufacturer: Clontech
  Backbone size (bp): 6300
  Modifications to backbone: RfB Gateway cassette cloned into pMSCVpuro HpaI site
  Vector type: Mammalian Expression, Retroviral
  Selectable markers: Puromycin
Growth in bacteria
  Bacterial resistance: Chloramphenicol and Ampicillin, 25 & 100 μg/mL
  Growth temperature: 37°C
  Growth strain: ccdB Survival
  Copy number: High Copy
Gene/Insert
  Cloning method: Gateway Cloning
  Sequencing primers: 5′ pMSCV-5' - CCCTTGAACCTCCTCGTTCGACC; 3′ pMSCV-3' - GAGACGTGCTACTTCCATTTGTC
Terms and licenses: Academic/Nonprofit Terms; Industry Terms: Not Available to Industry
How to cite: pMSCVpuro-DEST was a gift from Andrew Jackson & Martin Reijns (Addgene plasmid # 119745 ; http://n2t.net/addgene:119745 ; RRID:Addgene_119745)
